Addgene plasmid #68318: PX381 Filifactor alocis Cas9
Purpose: Filifactor alocis Cas9
Depositing lab: Feng Zhang. Depositing organization: Broad Institute.
Backbone
  Vector backbone: pDREAM
  Vector type: Mammalian Expression, CRISPR
Growth in bacteria
  Bacterial resistance: Ampicillin, 100 μg/mL
  Growth temperature: 37°C
  Growth strain: Stbl3
  Copy number: Unknown
Gene/Insert
  Gene/Insert name: FaCas9 (alt name: Filifactor alocis Cas9)
  Species: Synthetic; Filifactor alocis
  Promoter: CMV
  Tag / fusion protein: NLS (N terminal on insert); NLS (C terminal on insert); HA (N terminal on insert)
  Cloning method: Restriction Enzyme; 5′ cloning site AgeI (not destroyed); 3′ cloning site EcoRI (not destroyed)
  Sequencing primers: 5′ CMV-F; 3′ C-CMV-24 (5'-TATTAGGACAAGGCTGGTGGGCAC-3')
Terms and licenses: Academic/Nonprofit Terms; Industry Terms: Not Available to Industry
How to cite: PX381 Filifactor alocis Cas9 was a gift from Feng Zhang (Addgene plasmid # 68318 ; http://n2t.net/addgene:68318 ; RRID:Addgene_68318)
