[The description below was written by a language model from this plasmid's Addgene catalogue record and pLannotate feature annotations shown in this document.]
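Description:
PX381 Filifactor alocis Cas9 is a mammalian expression and CRISPR plasmid of about 11.3 kb, built on the pDREAM backbone, that carries a synthetic coding sequence for the Cas9 orthologue of the bacterium Filifactor alocis (FaCas9). According to the catalogue entry, the insert sits between retained AgeI and EcoRI sites, is driven by the CMV promoter, and carries an N-terminal HA epitope plus nuclear localisation signals at both ends, which allow detection of the protein and direct it to the nucleus of eukaryotic cells. The feature table fits this: a CMV enhancer and promoter precede an attB1 site and an HA tag fragment. A long unannotated stretch of roughly 4 kb follows, which presumably holds the Cas9 open reading frame, and then attB2, an hGH polyadenylation signal and a T7 terminator. No guide RNA cassette or U6 promoter is annotated, so the guide would apparently have to be supplied separately.

The backbone is a multi-host design. Between the CMV promoter and the insert lie a T7 promoter with lac operator and a baculovirus p10 promoter. The whole expression region is flanked by baculovirus recombination regions (lef2/ORF603 and ORF1629), so in principle the same cassette could be expressed in E. coli or moved into a baculovirus genome for insect cell expression, although the record lists only mammalian use. An SV40 promoter drives a neomycin/kanamycin phosphotransferase gene with an SV40 poly(A) signal, providing a selectable marker for mammalian cells. A loxP site and an f1 origin are also present. Propagation in bacteria relies on a high-copy ColE1/pUC origin and ampicillin resistance. The stated purpose is simply expression of FaCas9, consistent with characterising or comparing Cas9 orthologues.
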