Features (pLannotate 1.2.2; 27 found; start..end, strand, type, name):
      4..39      +  CDS            lef2 (fragment): baculovirus late expression factor 2
    181..1008    +  misc_recomb    baculovirus recombination region (lef2/ORF603): contains ORF603 and part of lef2
   1086..1389    +  enhancer       CMV enhancer: human cytomegalovirus immediate early enhancer
   1390..1593    +  promoter       CMV promoter: human cytomegalovirus (CMV) immediate early promoter
   1615..1633    +  promoter       T7 promoter: promoter for bacteriophage T7 RNA polymerase
   1634..1658    +  protein_bind   lac operator: The lac repressor binds to the lac operator to inhibit transcription in E. coli. This inhibition can be relieved by adding lactose or isopropyl-β-D-thiogalactopyranoside (IPTG). lac repressor encoded by lacI
   1661..1770    +  promoter       p10 promoter: baculovirus promoter for expression in insect cells
   1772..1796    +  protein_bind   attB1: mutant version of attB; recombination site for the Gateway® BP reaction BP Clonase™
   1825..1852    +  CDS            3xHA (fragment): three tandem HA epitope tags
   6015..6032    -  promoter       SP6 promoter (fragment): promoter for bacteriophage SP6 RNA polymerase
   6037..6061    -  protein_bind   attB2: mutant version of attB; recombination site for the Gateway® BP reaction BP Clonase™
   6063..6539    +  polyA_signal   hGH poly(A) signal: human growth hormone polyadenylation signal
   6540..6587    +  terminator     T7 terminator: transcription terminator for bacteriophage T7 RNA polymerase
   6592..6634    +  polyA_signal   bGH poly(A) signal (fragment): bovine growth hormone polyadenylation signal
   6638..6659    +  promoter       SV40 promoter (fragment): SV40 enhancer and early promoter
   6680..7108    +  rep_origin     f1 ori (sequence partly withheld): f1 bacteriophage origin of replication; arrow indicates direction of (+) strand synthesis
   7122..7451    +  promoter       SV40 promoter: SV40 enhancer and early promoter
   7518..8309    +  CDS            neo: KKA2_KLEPN - Also known as kan, nptII. Experimental evidence at protein level: Swiss-Prot protein existence level 1. Resistance to kanamycin, neomycin, paromomycin, ribostamycin, butirosin and gentamicin B. From Klebsiella pneumoniae.
   8333..8491    +  CDS            ble (fragment): BLE_KLEPN - Experimental evidence at protein level: Swiss-Prot protein existence level 1. Binding protein with a strong affinity to the bleomycin family of antibiotics. Binds to CL990; an antimitotic-antibiotic compound. From Klebsiella pneumoniae.
   8486..8607    +  polyA_signal   SV40 poly(A) signal: SV40 polyadenylation signal
   8651..8706    +  polyA_signal   β-globin poly(A) signal: rabbit β-globin polyadenylation signal (Gil and Proudfoot, 1987)
   8794..8841    +  terminator     T7 terminator: transcription terminator for bacteriophage T7 RNA polymerase
   8854..9559    +  misc_recomb    baculovirus recombination region (ORF1629): contains part of ORF1629
   9568..9601    +  protein_bind   loxP: Cre-mediated recombination occurs in the 8-bp core sequence (GCATACAT). Cre recombinase
   9769..10356   -  rep_origin     ori: high-copy-number ColE1/pMB1/pBR322/pUC origin of replication
  10369..11229   -  CDS            AmpR: β-lactamase; bla; confers resistance to ampicillin, carbenicillin, and related antibiotics
  11230..11281   -  promoter       AmpR promoter (fragment): bla
>Addgene plasmid #68318 | PX381 Filifactor alocis Cas9 | depositor full sequence | sequence record 119531 | PX381 Filifactor alocis Cas9 sequence 11291 bps
TCCTGCATCTTTTAATCAAATCCCAAGATGTGTATAAACGCGCCGGTATGTACAGGAAGAGGTTTATACT
AAACTGTTACATTGCAAACGTGGTTTCGTGTGCCAAGTGTGAAAACCGATGTTTAATCAAGGCTCTGACG
CATTTCTACAACCACGACTCCAAGTGTGTGGGTGAAGTCATGCATCTTTTAATCAAATCCCAAGATGTGT
ATAAACCACCAAACTGCCAAAAAATGAAAACTGTCGACAAGCTCTGTCCGTTTGCTGGCAACTGCAAGGG
TCTCAATCCTATTTGTAATTATTGAATAATAAAACAATTATAAATGTCAAATTTGTTTTTTATTAACGAT
ACAAACCAAACGCAACAAGAACATTTGTAGTATTATCTATAATTGAAAACGCGTAGTTATAATCGCTGAG
GTAATATTTAAAATCATTTTCAAATGATTCACAGTTAATTTGCGACAATATAATTTTATTTTCACATAAA
CTAGACGCCTTGTCGTCTTCTTCTTCGTATTCCTTCTCTTTTTCATTTTTCTCTTCATAAAAATTAACAT
AGTTATTATCGTATCCATATATGTATCTATCGTATAGAGTAAATTTTTTGTTGTCATAAATATATATGTC
TTTTTTAATGGGGTGTATAGTACCGCTGCGCATAGTTTTTCTGTAATTTACAACAGTGCTATTTTCTGGT
AGTTCTTCGGAGTGTGTTGCTTTAATTATTAAATTTATATAATCAATGAATTTGGGATCGTCGGTTTTGT
ACAATATGTTGCCGGCATAGTACGCAGCTTCTTCTAGTTCAATTACACCATTTTTTAGCAGCACCGGATT
AACATAACTTTCCAAAATGTTGTACGAACCGTTAAACAAAAACAGTTCACCTCCCTTTTCTATACTATTG
TCTGCGAGCAGTTGTTTGTTGTTAAAAATAACAGCCATTGTAATGAGACGCACAAACTAATATCACAAAC
TGGAAATGTCTATCAATATATAGTTGCTGATGGCCGGCCCTCGAGTAGTTATTAATAGTAATCAATTACG
GGGTCATTAGTTCATAGCCCATATATGGAGTTCCGCGTTACATAACTTACGGTAAATGGCCCGCCTGGCT
GACCGCCCAACGACCCCCGCCCATTGACGTCAATAATGACGTATGTTCCCATAGTAACGCCAATAGGGAC
TTTCCATTGACGTCAATGGGTGGAGTATTTACGGTAAACTGCCCACTTGGCAGTACATCAAGTGTATCAT
ATGCCAAGTACGCCCCCTATTGACGTCAATGACGGTAAATGGCCCGCCTGGCATTATGCCCAGTACATGA
CCTTATGGGACTTTCCTACTTGGCAGTACATCTACGTATTAGTCATCGCTATTACCATGGTGATGCGGTT
TTGGCAGTACATCAATGGGCGTGGATAGCGGTTTGACTCACGGGGATTTCCAAGTCTCCACCCCATTGAC
GTCAATGGGAGTTTGTTTTGGCACCAAAATCAACGGGACTTTCCAAAATGTCGTAACAACTCCGCCCCAT
TGACGCAAATGGGCGGTAGGCGTGTACGGTGGGAGGTCTATATAAGCAGAGCTGGTTTAGTGAACCGTGG
ATCTTAATACGACTCACTATAGGGGAATTGTGAGCGGATAACAATTCCGGGACCTTTAATTCAACCCAAC
ACAATATATTATAGTTAAATAAGAATTATTATCAAATCATTTGTATATTAATTAAAATACTATACTGTAA
ATTACATTTTATTTACAATCAACAAGTTTGTACAAAAAAGCAGGCTAAGGAGATATACCACCGGTGCCAC
CATGTACCCATACGATGTTCCAGATTACGCTTCGCCGAAGAAAAAGCGCAAGGTCGAAGCGTCCATGACC
AAGGAGTATTACCTGGGGCTGGATGTGGGGACCAATTCCGTGGGATGGGCAGTGACCGATTCTCAGTACA
ACCTGTGCAAGTTTAAGAAAAAGGATATGTGGGGCATCCGGCTGTTCGAAAGCGCCAACACAGCAAAGGA
CCGGAGACTGCAGAGAGGGAATAGGCGCCGACTGGAGCGGAAAAAGCAGAGAATTGATCTGCTGCAGGAA
ATCTTCTCCCCAGAGATCTGCAAGATTGACCCCACTTTCTTTATCCGACTGAACGAATCCCGGCTGCACC
TGGAGGACAAGTCTAACGATTTCAAATACCCACTGTTTATTGAGAAGGACTATTCTGATATCGAGTACTA
TAAAGAGTTCCCCACCATTTTTCACCTGAGGAAGCATCTGATCGAGAGTGAGGAAAAACAGGATATCCGG
CTGATCTACCTGGCCCTGCACAACATCATTAAGACCCGAGGACATTTTCTGATTGACGGCGATCTGCAGA
GCGCCAAGCAGCTGAGGCCCATCCTGGATACATTCCTGCTGTCCCTGCAGGAGGAACAGAACCTGTCAGT
GAGCCTGTCCGAAAATCAGAAGGACGAGTATGAGGAAATTCTGAAAAACCGCAGCATCGCCAAGTCCGAA
AAAGTGAAAAAGCTGAAGAATCTGTTTGAGATCTCAGACGAGCTGGAAAAAGAGGAGAAGAAGGCCCAGA
GCGCCGTGATCGAGAACTTCTGCAAGTTTATCGTGGGAAATAAGGGCGATGTCTGTAAATTCCTGCGGGT
GTCTAAGGAGGAACTGGAGATTGACTCTTTCAGTTTTTCAGAGGGCAAGTACGAGGACGACATCGTGAAA
AACCTGGAGGAAAAAGTGCCTGAAAAGGTCTACCTGTTTGAGCAGATGAAGGCAATGTATGATTGGAATA
TTCTGGTCGACATCCTGGAAACCGAGGAATACATCAGCTTCGCCAAAGTGAAGCAGTATGAGAAACACAA
GACTAACCTGCGGCTGCTGAGAGACATCATTCTGAAATACTGCACCAAGGATGAGTATAATCGGATGTTT
AACGACGAGAAGGAAGCTGGCAGCTACACCGCATATGTGGGGAAACTGAAAAAGAACAACAAGAAGTACT
GGATCGAGAAAAAGAGAAATCCCGAGGAGTTCTACAAATCCCTGGGCAAGCTGCTGGATAAAATTGAGCC
TCTGAAGGAGGACCTGGAAGTGCTGACTATGATGATCGAGGAGTGTAAGAACCACACCCTGCTGCCAATT
CAGAAAAATAAGGACAACGGCGTGATCCCCCACCAGGTGCATGAGGTCGAACTGAAAAAGATCCTGGAAA
ATGCCAAAAAGTACTATTCCTTCCTGACCGAGACAGACAAGGATGGGTACTCAGTGGTCCAGAAAATCGA
GAGCATTTTCAGGTTTCGCATCCCCTACTATGTGGGGCCTCTGAGTACCCGGCACCAGGAAAAGGGATCA
AACGTGTGGATGGTCAGAAAACCTGGCAGGGAGGATCGCATCTACCCATGGAATATGGAGGAAATCATTG
ACTTTGAGAAGAGCAACGAAAATTTCATTACACGGATGACTAACAAATGTACATATCTGATCGGGGAAGA
TGTCCTGCCCAAGCATTCTCTGCTGTACAGTAAATATATGGTGCTGAATGAGCTGAACAATGTGAAGGTC
AGAGGAAAAAAGCTGCCTACATCTCTGAAACAGAAGGTGTTCGAGGACCTGTTTGAAAACAAATCCAAAG
TGACTGGAAAGAATCTGCTGGAGTACCTGCAGATCCAGGACAAAGATATCCAGATTGACGATCTGTCTGG
CTTCGACAAGGACTTCAAGACCAGCCTGAAGAGCTATCTGGACTTCAAAAAGCAGATTTTTGGGGAGGAA
ATCGAGAAGGAAAGCATTCAGAACATGATCGAAGATATCATTAAGTGGATCACCATCTACGGCAATGACA
AGGAGATGCTGAAACGAGTGATTCGGGCTAATTATAGCAACCAGCTGACAGAGGAACAGATGAAAAAGAT
CACTGGATTTCAGTACAGTGGCTGGGGGAACTTCTCAAAGATGTTTCTGAAAGGGATCAGCGGATCCGAC
GTGAGCACCGGCGAAACATTCGACATCATTACCGCAATGTGGGAGACAGACAACAATCTGATGCAGATCC
TGTCAAAAAAGTTCACCTTTATGGACAACGTCGAGGACTTCAACAGCGGCAAGGTCGGGAAAATCGACAA
GATTACTTACGATAGCACCGTGAAGGAAATGTTCCTGTCCCCTGAGAACAAAAGGGCCGTCTGGCAGACC
ATTCAGGTGGCTGAGGAGATCAAGAAAGTGATGGGCTGCGAGCCAAAAAAGATCTTTATTGAAATGGCAC
GGGGCGGGGAGAAGGTGAAAAAGAGGACAAAATCTCGCAAGGCCCAGCTGCTGGAGCTGTACGCCGCTTG
CGAGGAAGATTGTAGAGAACTGATCAAGGAGATTGAGGACCGGGACGAGAGGGACTTCAATAGCATGAAG
CTGTTTCTGTACTATACCCAGTTCGGGAAATGTATGTATTCCGGCGACGACATCGATATTAACGAGCTGA
TTCGCGGCAATTCTAAGTGGGACCGAGATCACATCTACCCCCAGAGCAAAATTAAGGACGATTCCATCGA
TAACCTGGTGCTGGTCAATAAGACATATAATGCCAAAAAGTCCAATGAGCTGCTGTCTGAGGACATCCAG
AAAAAGATGCATTCATTCTGGCTGAGCCTGCTGAACAAAAAGCTGATCACTAAAAGCAAGTACGACCGCC
TGACTCGAAAGGGCGACTTTACCGATGAGGAACTGAGTGGGTTCATCGCTAGACAGCTGGTGGAAACAAG
GCAGTCAACTAAGGCAATCGCCGATATCTTCAAGCAGATCTACAGCTCCGAGGTGGTCTATGTGAAGAGC
AGCCTGGTGAGCGACTTCAGGAAAAAGCCACTGAACTACCTGAAGTCTCGGAGAGTCAATGATTACCACC
ATGCAAAAGACGCCTATCTGAACATTGTGGTCGGGAACGTGTACAACAAAAAGTTTACCAGTAATCCCAT
CCAGTGGATGAAAAAGAATCGCGATACAAACTATAGCCTGAACAAGGTGTTCGAACACGACGTGGTCATT
AACGGAGAAGTGATCTGGGAAAAGTGCACATACCATGAGGACACTAATACCTATGATGGAGGCACTCTGG
ACCGAATCCGGAAGATTGTGGAACGCGATAACATTCTGTACACCGAGTACGCTTATTGTGAGAAGGGCGA
ACTGTTTAATGCAACCATCCAGAACAAAAATGGAAACTCCACAGTCTCTCTGAAAAAGGGCCTGGACGTG
AAAAAGTACGGGGGATACTTCAGCGCCAACACAAGTTACTTCTCACTGATCGAGTTTGAGGACAAGAAGG
GGGATAGAGCAAGGCACATCATTGGAGTGCCTATCTATATTGCAAACATGCTGGAGCATTCTCCAAGTGC
CTTCCTGGAGTACTGCGAACAGAAGGGGTATCAGAATGTGCGGATTCTGGTCGAGAAAATCAAAAAGAAC
AGCCTGCTGATCATTAATGGATACCCTCTGCGCATTCGAGGCGAGAACGAAGTGGATACTTCCTTTAAGA
GGGCCATCCAGCTGAAGCTGGACCAGAAAAACTATGAGCTGGTCCGCAATATCGAGAAGTTCCTGGAAAA
ATACGTGGAGAAAAAGGGAAACTATCCAATTGACGAGAATAGAGATCACATCACACATGAAAAGATGAAC
CAGCTGTACGAGGTGCTGCTGTCCAAAATGAAAAAGTTCAACAAGAAGGGCATGGCCGACCCCTCTGATA
GGATCGAAAAGAGTAAGCCTAAATTCATCAAGCTGGAGGACCTGATCGATAAGATTAATGTGATCAACAA
AATGCTGAACCTGCTGCGCTGTGACAATGATACTAAGGCCGACCTGTCTCTGATTGAGCTGCCCAAAAAC
GCTGGGAGTTTCGTGGTCAAAAAGAATACCATCGGAAAGTCAAAAATCATCCTGGTGAATCAGAGCGTGA
CTGGACTGTACGAGAATAGACGGGAACTGTAAGAATTCGGTACCGAGCTCAAGCTTGCGGCCGCCTATAG
TGTCACCTAAATCGTAACCCAGCTTTCTTGTACAAAGTGGTCGGGTGGCATCCCTGTGACCCCTCCCCAG
TGCCTCTCCTGGCCCTGGAAGTTGCCACTCCAGTGCCCACCAGCCTTGTCCTAATAAAATTAAGTTGCAT
CATTTTGTCTGACTAGGTGTCCTTCTATAATATTATGGGGTGGAGGGGGGTGGTATGGAGCAAGGGGCAA
GTTGGGATGACAACCTGTAGGGCCTGCGGGGTCTATTGGGAACCAAGCTGGAGTGCAGTGGCACAATCTT
GGCTCACTGCAATCTCCGCCTCCTGGGTTCAAGCGATTCTCCTGCCTCAGCCTCCCGAGTTGTTGGGATT
CCAGGCATGCATGACCAGGCTCAGCTAATTTTTGTTTTTTTGGTAGAGACGGGGTTTCACCATATTGGCC
AGGCTGGTCTCCAACTCCTAATCTCAGGTGATCTACCCACCTTGGCCTCCCAAATTGCTGGGATTACAGG
CGTGAACCACTGCTCCCTTCCCTGTCCTTCTAGCATAACCCCTTGGGGCCTCTAAACGGGTCTTGAGGGG
TTTTTTGTCTAGAAGACAATAGCAGGCATGCTGGGGATGCGGTGGGCTCTATGGCTTCTGAGGCGGAAAG
AACCAGCTGGGGCTCTAGGGGGTATCCCC
[124 nt withheld, positions 6680-6803]
C
[91 nt withheld, positions 6805-6895]
A
[49 nt withheld, positions 6897-6945]
CCTTTGACGTTGGAGTCCACGTTCTTT
[37 nt withheld, positions 6973-7009]
ACCCTATCTCGGTCTATTCTTTTGATTTATAAGGGATTTTGCCGATTTCGGCCTATTGGTTAAAAAATGA
GCTGATTTAACAAAAATTTAACGCGAATTAATTCTGTGGAATGTGTGTCAGTTAGGGTGTGGAAAGTCCC
CAGGCTCCCCAGCAGGCAGAAGTATGCAAAGCATGCATCTCAATTAGTCAGCAACCAGGTGTGGAAAGTC
CCCAGGCTCCCCAGCAGGCAGAAGTATGCAAAGCATGCATCTCAATTAGTCAGCAACCATAGTCCCGCCC
CTAACTCCGCCCATCCCGCCCCTAACTCCGCCCAGTTCCGCCCATTCTCCGCCCCATGGCTGACTAATTT
TTTTTATTTATGCAGAGGCCGAGGCCGCCTCTGCCTCTGAGCTATTCCAGAAGTAGTGAGGAGGCTTTTT
TGGAGGCCTAGGCTTTTGCAAAAAGCTCCCGGGAGCTTGTATATCCATTTTCGGATCTGATCAAGAGACA
GGATGAGGATCGTTTCGCATGATTGAACAAGATGGATTGCACGCAGGTTCTCCGGCCGCTTGGGTGGAGA
GGCTATTCGGCTATGACTGGGCACAACAGACAATCGGCTGCTCTGATGCCGCCGTGTTCCGGCTGTCAGC
GCAGGGGCGCCCGGTTCTTTTTGTCAAGACCGACCTGTCCGGTGCCCTGAATGAACTGCAGGACGAGGCA
GCGCGGCTATCGTGGCTGGCCACGACGGGCGTTCCTTGCGCAGCTGTGCTCGACGTTGTCACTGAAGCGG
GAAGGGACTGGCTGCTATTGGGCGAAGTGCCGGGGCAGGATCTCCTGTCATCTCACCTTGCTCCTGCCGA
GAAAGTATCCATCATGGCTGATGCAATGCGGCGGCTGCATACGCTTGATCCGGCTACCTGCCCATTCGAC
CACCAAGCGAAACATCGCATCGAGCGAGCACGTACTCGGATGGAAGCCGGTCTTGTCGATCAGGATGATC
TGGACGAAGAGCATCAGGGGCTCGCGCCAGCCGAACTGTTCGCCAGGCTCAAGGCGCGCATGCCCGACGG
CGAGGATCTCGTCGTGACCCATGGCGATGCCTGCTTGCCGAATATCATGGTGGAAAATGGCCGCTTTTCT
GGATTCATCGACTGTGGCCGGCTGGGTGTGGCGGACCGCTATCAGGACATAGCGTTGGCTACCCGTGATA
TTGCTGAAGAGCTTGGCGGCGAATGGGCTGACCGCTTCCTCGTGCTTTACGGTATCGCCGCTCCCGATTC
GCAGCGCATCGCCTTCTATCGCCTTCTTGACGAGTTCTTCTGAGCGGGACTCTGGGGTTCGAAATGACCG
ACCAAGCGACGCCCAACCTGCCATCACGAGATTTCGATTCCACCGCCGCCTTCTATGAAAGGTTGGGCTT
CGGAATCGTTTTCCGGGACGCCGGCTGGATGATCCTCCAGCGCGGGGATCTCATGCTGGAGTTCTTCGCC
CACCCCAACTTGTTTATTGCAGCTTATAATGGTTACAAATAAAGCAATAGCATCACAAATTTCACAAATA
AAGCATTTTTTTCACTGCATTCTAGTTGTGGTTTGTCCAAACTCATCAATGTATCTTATCATGTCTGTTC
ATGAAGCCCCTTGAGCATCTGACTTCTGGCTAATAAAGGAAATTTATTTTCATTGCAATAGTGTGTTGGA
ATTTTTTGTGTCTCTCACTCGGAAGGACATATGGGAGGGCAAATCATTTAAAACATCAGAATGAGTATTT
GGTTTAGAGTTTGGCAACATATGCCCATATGTAACTAGCATAACCCCTTGGGGCCTCTAAACGGGTCTTG
AGGGGTTTTTTGCTGAAAGCATGCGGAGGAAATTCTCCTTGAAGTTTCCCTGGTGTTCAAAGTAAAGGAG
TTTGCACCAGACGCACCTCTGTTCACTGGTCCGGCGTATTAAAACACGATACATTGTTATTAGTACATTT
ATTAAGCGCTAGATTCTGTGCGTTGTTGATTTACAGACAATTGTTGTACGTATTTTAATAATTCATTAAA
TTTATAATCTTTAGGGTGGTATGTTAGAGCGAAAATCAAATGATTTTCAGCGTCTTTATATCTGAATTTA
AATATTAAATCCTCAATAGATTTGTAAAATAGGTTTCGATTAGTTTCAAACAAGGGTTGTTTTTCCGAAC
CGATGGCTGGACTATCTAATGGATTTTCGCTCAACGCCACAAAACTTGCCAAATCTTGTAGCAGCAATCT
AGCTTTGTCGATATTCGTTTGTGTTTTGTTTTGTAATAAAGGTTCGACGTCGTTCAAAATATTATGCGCT
TTTGTATTTCTTTCATCACTGTCGTTAGTGTACAATTGACTCGACGTAAACACGTTAAATAGAGCTTGGA
CATATTTAACATCGGGCGTGTTAGCTTTATTAGGCCGATTATCGTCGTCGTCCCAACCCTCGTCGTTAGA
AGTTGCTTCCGAAGACGATTTTGCCATAGCCACACGACGCCTATTAATTGTGTCGGCTAACACGTCCGCG
ATCAAATTTGTAGTTGAGCTTTTTGGAATTGCGATCGCATAACTTCGTATAGCATACATTATACGAAGTT
ATAAGCTCGGAACGCTGCGCTCGGTCGTTCGGCTGCGGCGAGCGGTATCAGCTCACTCAAAGGCGGTAAT
ACGGTTATCCACAGAATCAGGGGATAACGCAGGAAAGAACATGTGAGCAAAAGGCCAGCAAAAGGCCAGG
AACCGTAAAAAGGCCGCGTTGCTGGCGTTTTTCCATAGGCTCCGCCCCCTGACGAGCATCACAAAAATCG
ACGCTCAAGTCAGAGGTGGCGAAACCCGACAGGACTATAAAGATACCAGGCGTTTCCCCCTGGAAGCTCC
CTCGTGCGCTCTCCTGTTCCGACCCTGCCGCTTACCGGATACCTGTCCGCCTTTCTCCCTTCGGGAAGCG
TGGCGCTTTCTCAATGCTCACGCTGTAGGTATCTCAGTTCGGTGTAGGTCGTTCGCTCCAAGCTGGGCTG
TGTGCACGAACCCCCCGTTCAGCCCGACCGCTGCGCCTTATCCGGTAACTATCGTCTTGAGTCCAACCCG
GTAAGACACGACTTATCGCCACTGGCAGCAGCCACTGGTAACAGGATTAGCAGAGCGAGGTATGTAGGCG
GTGCTACAGAGTTCTTGAAGTGGTGGCCTAACTACGGCTACACTAGAAGAACAGTATTTGGTATCTGCGC
TCTGCTGAAGCCAGTTACCTTCGGAAAAAGAGTTGGTAGCTCTTGATCCGGCAAACAAACCACCGCTGGT
AGCGGTGGTTTTTTTGTTTGCAAGCAGCAGATTACGCGCAGAAAAAAAGGATCTCAAGAAGATCCTTTGT
TACCAATGCTTAATCAGTGAGGCACCTATCTCAGCGATCTGTCTATTTCGTTCATCCATAGTTGCCTGAC
TCCCCGTCGTGTAGATAACTACGATACGGGAGGGCTTACCATCTGGCCCCAGTGCTGCAATGATACCGCG
AGACCCACGCTCACCGGCTCCAGATTTATCAGCAATAAACCAGCCAGCCGGAAGGGCCGAGCGCAGAAGT
GGTCCTGCAACTTTATCCGCCTCCATCCAGTCTATTAATTGTTGCCGGGAAGCTAGAGTAAGTAGTTCGC
CAGTTAATAGTTTGCGCAACGTTGTTGCCATTGCTACAGGCATCGTGGTGTCACGCTCGTCGTTTGGTAT
GGCTTCATTCAGCTCCGGTTCCCAACGATCAAGGCGAGTTACATGATCCCCCATGTTGTGCAAAAAAGCG
GTTAGCTCCTTCGGTCCTCCGATCGTTGTCAGAAGTAAGTTGGCCGCAGTGTTATCACTCATGGTTATGG
CAGCACTGCATAATTCTCTTACTGTCATGCCATCCGTAAGATGCTTTTCTGTGACTGGTGAGTACTCAAC
CAAGTCATTCTGAGAATAGTGTATGCGGCGACCGAGTTGCTCTTGCCCGGCGTCAATACGGGATAATACC
GCGCCACATAGCAGAACTTTAAAAGTGCTCATCATTGGAAAACGTTCTTCGGGGCGAAAACTCTCAAGGA
TCTTACCGCTGTTGAGATCCAGTTCGATGTAACCCACTCGTGCACCCAACTGATCTTCAGCATCTTTTAC
TTTCACCAGCGTTTCTGGGTGAGCAAAAACAGGAAGGCAAAATGCCGCAAAAAAGGGAATAAGGGCGACA
CGGAAATGTTGAATACTCATACTCTTCCTTTTTCAATATTATTGAAGCATTTATCAGGGTTATTGTCTCA
TGTCCGCGCGTT
