>Addgene plasmid #68318 | PX381 Filifactor alocis Cas9 | addgene partial sequence | sequence record 122650 | CMV-F 5'-CGCAAATGGGCGGTAGGCGTG-3'
CTATATAAGCAGAGCTGGTTTAGTGAACCGTGGATCTTAATACGACTCACTATAGGGGAATTGTGAGCGG
ATAACAATTCCGGGACCTTTAATTCAACCCAACACAATATATTATAGTTAAATAAGAATTATTATCAAAT
CATTTGTATATTAATTAAAATACTATACTGTAAATTACATTTTATTTACAATCAACAAGTTTGTACAAAA
AAGCAGGCTAAGGAGATATACCACCGGTGCCACCATGTACCCATACGATGTTCCAGATTACGCTTCGCCG
AAGAAAAAGCGCAAGGTCGAAGCGTCCATGACCAAGGAGTATTACCTGGGGCTGGATGTGGGGACCAATT
CCGTGGGATGGGCAGTGACCGATTCTCAGTACAACCTGTGCAAGTTTAAGAAAAAGGATATGTGGGGCAT
CCGGCTGTTCGAAAGCGCCAACACAGCAAAGGACCGGAGACTGCAGAGAGGGAATAGGCGCCGACTGGAG
CGGAAAAAGCAGAGAATTGATCTGCTGCAGGAAATCTTCTCCCCAGAGATCTGCAAGATTGACCCCACTT
TCTTTATCCGACTGAACGAATCCCGGCTGCACCTGGAGGACAAGTCTAACGATTTCAAATACCCACTGTT
TATTGAGAAGGACTATTCTGATATCGAGTACTATAAAGAGTTCCCCACCATTTTTCACCTGAGGAAGCAT
CTGATCGAGAGTGAGGAAAAACAGGATATCCGGCTGATCTACCTGGCCCTGCACAACATCATTAAGACCC
GAGGACATTTTCTGATTGACGGCGATCTGCAGAGCGCCAAGCAGCTGAGGCCCATCCTGGATACATTCCT
GCTGTCCCTGCAGGAGGAACAGAACCTGTCAGTGAGCCTGTCCGAAAATCAGAAGGACGAGTATGAGGAA
ATTCTGA
