>Addgene plasmid #68318 | PX381 Filifactor alocis Cas9 | addgene partial sequence | sequence record 122651 | C-CMV-24 5'-TATTAGGACAAGGCTGGTGGGCAC-3'
CCAGGAGAGGCACTGGGGAGGGGTCACAGGGATGCCACCCGACCACTTTGTACAAGAAAGCTGGGTTACG
ATTTAGGTGACACTATAGGCGGCCGCAAGCTTGAGCTCGGTACCGAATTCTTACAGTTCCCGTCTATTCT
CGTACAGTCCAGTCACGCTCTGATTCACCAGGATGATTTTTGACTTTCCGATGGTATTCTTTTTGACCAC
GAAACTCCCAGCGTTTTTGGGCAGCTCAATCAGAGACAGGTCGGCCTTAGTATCATTGTCACAGCGCAGC
AGGTTCAGCATTTTGTTGATCACATTAATCTTATCGATCAGGTCCTCCAGCTTGATGAATTTAGGCTTAC
TCTTTTCGATCCTATCAGAGGGGTCGGCCATGCCCTTCTTGTTGAACTTTTTCATTTTGGACAGCAGCAC
CTCGTACAGCTGGTTCATCTTTTCATGTGTGATGTGATCTCTATTCTCGTCAATTGGATAGTTTCCCTTT
TTCTCCACGTATTTTTCCAGGAACTTCTCGATATTGCGGACCAGCTCATAGTTTTTCTGGTCCAGCTTCA
GCTGGATGGCCCTCTTAAAGGAAGTATCCACTTCGTTCTCGCCTCGAATGCGCAGAGGGTATCCATTAAT
GATCAGCAGGCTGTTCTTTTTGATTTTCTCGACCAGAATCCGCACATTCTGATACCCCTTCTGTTCGCAG
TACTCCAGGAAGGCACTTGGAGAATGCTCCAGCATGTTTGCAATATAGATAGGCACTCCAATGATGTGCC
TTGCTCTATCCCCCTTCTTGTCCTCAAACTCGATCAGTGAGAAGTAACTTGTGTTGGCGCTGAAGTATCC
CCCGTACTTTTTCACGTCCAGGCCCTTTTTCAGAGAGACTGTGGAGTTTCCATTTTTGTTCTGGATGGTT
GCATTAAACAGTTCGCCCTTCTCACAATAAGCGTACTCGGTGTACAGAATGTTATCGCGTTCCACAATCT
TCCGGATTCGGTCCAGAGTGCCTCCATCATAG
